Addgene plasmid #177040: pEPQD1CB0107
Purpose: MoClo Level 1, position 1, transcriptional unit for transient expression of 1-deoxy-D-xylulose 5-phosphate synthase (CrDXS2) from Catharanthus roseus driven by 35S promoter; contains a chloroplast transit peptide
Depositing lab: Nicola Patron. Depositing organization: Earlham Institute. Publication: Reconstitution of monoterpene indole alkaloid biosynthesis in genome engineered Nicotiana benthamiana. Dudley QM, Jo S, Guerrero DAS, Chhetry M, Smedley MA, Harwood WA, Sherden NH, O'Connor SE, Caputi L, Patron NJ. Commun Biol. 2022 Sep 10;5(1):949. doi: 10.1038/s42003-022-03904-w. PubMed 36088516.
Backbone
  Vector backbone: pICH47732
  Vector type: Synthetic Biology
Growth in bacteria
  Bacterial resistance: Ampicillin, 100 μg/mL
  Growth temperature: 37°C
  Growth strain: DH5alpha
  Copy number: High Copy
Gene/Insert
  Gene/Insert name: 1-deoxy-D-xylulose 5-phosphate synthase (CrDXS2) from Catharanthus roseus (alt name: P1_35SshortTMV-cTP_CrDXS2-35Sterm)
  Species: Other
  Cloning method: Restriction Enzyme; 5′ cloning site Unknown (unknown if destroyed); 3′ cloning site Unknown (unknown if destroyed)
  Sequencing primers: 5′ CTGGTGGCAGGATATATTGTGGTG; 3′ GAACCCTGTGGTTGGCATGCACATAC
Terms and licenses: Academic/Nonprofit Terms; Industry Terms: Not Available to Industry
How to cite: pEPQD1CB0107 was a gift from Nicola Patron (Addgene plasmid # 177040 ; http://n2t.net/addgene:177040 ; RRID:Addgene_177040)
