[The description below was written by a language model from this plasmid's Addgene catalogue record and pLannotate feature annotations shown in this document.]
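Description:
pEPQD1CB0107 is a MoClo (Golden Gate modular cloning) Level 1, position 1 plasmid built in the pICH47732 acceptor backbone. It carries a single plant transcriptional unit between T-DNA borders. The backbone is a binary vector: nopaline-type left and right border repeats flank the cargo. The annotated incP oriV together with trfA provides broad-host-range replication, consistent with maintenance in Agrobacterium. A high-copy ColE1/pUC-type origin supports propagation in E. coli. Selection in bacteria is by ampicillin/carbenicillin resistance from the bla gene under its own promoter. A very short TetR fragment is also annotated and appears to be a backbone remnant rather than a functional element.

The payload expresses 1-deoxy-D-xylulose 5-phosphate synthase 2 from Catharanthus roseus (CrDXS2). Transcription is driven by a short CaMV 35S promoter, followed by the tobacco mosaic virus Ω leader, which enhances translation. It is terminated by the CaMV 35S polyadenylation signal. At the N-terminus of the coding region is a chloroplast transit peptide, which the automated annotation matches to a Rubisco small subunit fragment from Nicotiana benthamiana. This peptide directs the enzyme to the plastid, where the MEP pathway operates. The annotation tool labels the enzyme region by homology to Arabidopsis DXS, but the catalogue entry identifies it as the C. roseus gene. DXS catalyses the condensation of pyruvate and glyceraldehyde 3-phosphate and is a rate-limiting step in plastidic isoprenoid precursor supply.

The construct is intended for transient expression in plants. The associated work concerns reconstituting monoterpene indole alkaloid biosynthesis in N. benthamiana. As a position 1 unit, it can also be assembled with other Level 1 modules into multigene constructs.
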