Features (pLannotate 1.2.2; 14 found; start..end, strand, type, name):
    164..188     +  misc_feature   LB T-DNA repeat: left border repeat from nopaline C58 T-DNA
    374..719     +  promoter       CaMV 35S promoter: strong constitutive promoter from cauliflower mosaic virus
    671..717     +  promoter       minimal CaMV 35S promoter: minimal 35S promoter from cauliflower mosaic virus
    748..801     +  misc_feature   TMV Ω: translational enhancer from the tobacco mosaic virus 5'-leader sequence (Gallie et al., 1988)
    810..989     +  CDS            rbcS (fragment): RBS_NICBE - Experimental evidence at protein level: Swiss-Prot protein existence level 1. (Microbial infection) Required for tobamovirus movement (e.g. tobacco mosaic virus (TMV)). From Nicotiana benthamiana.
   1071..3008    +  CDS            DXS (fragment): DXS_ARATH - Also known as CLA1, DEF. Experimental evidence at protein level: Swiss-Prot protein existence level 1. Catalyzes the acyloin condensation reaction between C atoms 2 and 3 of pyruvate and glyceraldehyde 3-phosphate to yield 1-deoxy-D- xylulose-5-phosphate (DXP). Is a limiting enzyme for plastidic isoprenoid biosynthesis and essential for chloroplast development. From Arabidopsis thaliana (Mouse-ear cress).
   3061..3235    +  polyA_signal   CaMV poly(A) signal: cauliflower mosaic virus polyadenylation signal
   3280..3304    +  misc_feature   RB T-DNA repeat: right border repeat from nopaline C58 T-DNA
   3416..3436    -  CDS            TetR (fragment): tetracycline resistance regulatory protein; tetR
   3463..4608    -  CDS            trfA: TRFA_ECOLX - Experimental evidence at protein level: Swiss-Prot protein existence level 1. Also involved in plasmid copy number control, promoting intermolecular coupling of protein bound iterons at oriV, which inhibits replication initiation. From Escherichia coli.
   4944..5532    -  rep_origin     ori: high-copy-number ColE1/pMB1/pBR322/pUC origin of replication
   5703..6563    -  CDS            AmpR: β-lactamase; bla; confers resistance to ampicillin, carbenicillin, and related antibiotics
   6564..6668    -  promoter       AmpR promoter: bla
   6755..72      -  rep_origin     oriV (across the origin): incP origin of replication
>Addgene plasmid #177040 | pEPQD1CB0107 | addgene full sequence | sequence record 349013 | Addgene NGS Result
GTTTCTGGCGCGTTTGCAGGGCCATAGACGGCCGCCAGCCCAGCGGCGAGGGCAACCAGCCCGGTGAGCG
TCGCAAAGGAGATCCTGATCTGACTGATGGGCTGCCTGTATCGAGTGGTGATTTTGTGCCGAGCTGCCGG
TCGGGGAGCTGTTGGCTGGCTGGTGGCAGGATATATTGTGGTGTAAACAAATTGACGCTTAGACAACTTA
ATAACACATTGCGGACGTTTTTAATGTACTGGGGTGGATGCAGTGGGCCCCACTCTGTGAAGACAATGCC
GAATTCGGATCCGGAGGTCAACATGGTGGAGCACGACACTCTGGTCTACTCCAAAAATGTCAAAGATACA
GTCTCAGAAGATCAAAGGGCTATTGAGACTTTTCAACAAAGGATAATTTCGGGAAACCTCCTCGGATTCC
ATTGCCCAGCTATCTGTCACTTCATCGAAAGGACAGTAGAAAAGGAAGGTGGCTCCTACAAATGCCATCA
TTGCGATAAAGGAAAGGCTATCATTCAAGATCTCTCTGCCGACAGTGGTCCCAAAGATGGACCCCCACCC
ACGAGGAGCATCGTGGAAAAAGAAGAGGTTCCAACCACGTCTACAAAGCAAGTGGATTGATGTGACATCT
CCACTGACGTAAGGGATGACGCACAATCCCACTATCCTTCGCAAGACCCTTCCTCTATATAAGGAAGTTC
ATTTCATTTGGAGAGGACACGCTACTGTATAAGAGCTCATTTTTACAACAATTACCAACAACAACAAACA
ACAAACAACATTACAATTACATTTACAATTATCGATAACATGGCTTCTTCTATGCTTTCTTCTGCTGCTG
TTGTTGCTACTCGTGCTAGTGCTGCTCAAGCTAGTATGGTTGCTCCTTTTACTGGACTTAAGTCTGCTGC
TTCTTTTCCTGTTACTAGAAAGCAAAACAACCTTGATATTACTTCTATTGCTAGTAACGGAGGAAGAGTT
CGAGCAATGGCTGCTGCTCATGGGCATGCTCATAATGTTGATGAAAATTACCAAGTCCTAGTGAAGAAGC
AGCCTTTGAATTTTTCAGGAGATAAGCCTTTTACTCCTATTTTGGATACCATCAACTACCCTACCCATAT
GAAGAATCTCTCTCTTCAGGAGCTTCAACAATTAGCTGACGAATTAAGGGAGGAGATAGTGTATTCTGTG
GCCAAAACGGGTGGTCACTTAAGTTCCAGCCTAGGTGTGGCCGAGCTCACTGTGGCACTCCACCACGTGT
TCGAAACCCCAAATGATAAAATCATATGGGATGTTGGCCACCAGACATATGGGCATAAGATTCTGACAGG
GAGAAGGTCAAAGATGCATACCATGAGACAAACTTGCGGACTTGCAGGTTTCCCCAAAAGAGATGAAAGT
GCCCATGATGCATTTGGAGTTGGCCATAGTTCCACCAGCATTTCTGCCGGTTTAGGAATGGCAATAGGAC
GAGATTTATTAGGTAAGAAAAATCATGTAATAACGGTAATAGGAGATGGAGCTATGACAGCCGGACAAGC
ATATGAAGCCATGAATAATGCTGGATATCTTGATTCTAATCTCATAATCATATTGAATGATAACAAACAA
GTTTCTCTCCCGACTGCCACAATTGATGGTCCTGCACCTCCTACTGGTGCTCTAAGCAATGCCTTAACTA
GGCTTCAATCTAGTAGAAAATTTCGACTACTTCGGGAGGCTGCAAAAGGTGTGACAAAGCAATTAGGGGG
ACAAGTTCATGAAATGGCAGCTAAAGTGGATACATATATGAGAGGGATGAATAGCCAAAGGGCTTCCTTA
TTTGAAGATTTAGGAATGTATTATATTGGTCCACTTGATGGTCACAATATGGAAGATCTTGTTGATATTT
TAGAGAAAGTAAAATCTGTTCCTGCAACGGGCCCTGTTCTTATTCATATTATTACTGAGAAAGGAAAAGG
ATATCCTCCTGCTGAAGCTGCCGCCGACAAAATGCATGGGGTGGTGAAATTTGAGCCAATGACAGGAAAA
CAATTCAAGTCAAAGTCAAAAACAAAGTCATATACAAATTATTTTGCTGAGAGTTTAATAAGTGAAGCTA
GGGAAGATGATAAGATTATTGCCATTCATGCTGCTATGGGAGGAGGAACAGGACTCAATTTATTCCAGAA
ACACTTTCCTGAACGATGCTTTGATGTTGGGATAGCTGAGCAACATGCTGTCACTTTTGCTGCTGGCTTA
GCTTCTGAAGGACTCAAGCCTTTTTGTGCTATTTACTCATCTTTCTTACAAAGAGGTTATGATCAGGTGG
TTCATGATGTGGACCTTCAAAAAATTCCAGTAAGGTTTGCTATGGATAGAGCAGGGCTGGTGGGTGCAGA
TGGACCCACTCATTGCGGTGCATTTGACACAACTTTTATGGCTTGTTTGCCTAATATGGTGGTCATGGCT
CCTTCAGATGAAACCGAATTGATGCACATGGTTGCCACAGCAGCTGCCATTGATGATAGGCCTAGTTGCT
TTCGATATCCCAGAGGAAATGGCATTGGTGCAATTCTTCCACCAAACAACAAAGGAACTCCATTACAGAT
TGGTAAAGGAAGAATATTGTTGGAGGGAACAAGAGTTGCCATTCTTGGGTATGGAGCAATGGTGCAAAAC
TGTTTAATGGCTGCTCAGCTTCTTGAAATTAATGGAATATCAGCTACAGTTGTTGATGCCCGATTTTGCA
AACCTCTTGATGGAGATTTGATTAGAAAATTGGCTCAACAACATGAAGTCCTTATCACTGTTGAAGAAGG
ATCCATTGGTGGTTTTGGTTCCCATGTGGCACAGTTCTTGGCTTTGAATGGATTGCTTGATGGAAATTTA
AAGTGGAGGGCAATGATGCTTCCTGACAGATATATTGATCATGGAGCTCAAAATGACCAAATTGAAGAGG
CTGGCCTAACTCCAAAGCATATTGCTGGCACTGTGTTTTCTCTACTCAGCAAAAACAAGAATACTCTTCA
AGTTCTCCAGTTTTAGGCTTCTCTAGCTAGAGTCGATCGACAAGCTCGAGTTTCTCCATAATAATGTGTG
AGTAGTTCCCAGATAAGGGAATTAGGGTTCCTATAGGGTTTCGCTCATGTGTTGAGCATATAAGAAACCC
TTAGTATGTATTTGTATTTGTAAAATACTTCTATCAATAAAATTTCTAATTCCTAAAACCAAAATCCAGT
ACTAAAATCCAGATCGCTGCAATTGTCTTCTGCACGAAGTGGTTTAAACTATCAGTGTTTGACAGGATAT
ATTGGCGGGTAAACCTAAGAGAAAAGAGCGTTTATTAGAATAATCGGATATTTAAAAGGGCGTGAAAAGG
TTTATCCGTTCGTCCATTTGTATGTGCATGCCAACCACAGGGTTCCCCAGATCAGGCGCTGGCTGCTGAA
CCCCCAGCCGGAACTGACCCCACAAGGCCCTAGCGTTTGCAATGCACCAGGTCATCATTGACCCAGGCGT
GTTCCACCAGGCCGCTGCCTCGCAACTCTTCGCAGGCTTCGCCGACCTGCTCGCGCCACTTCTTCACGCG
GGTGGAATCCGATCCGCACATGAGGCGGAAGGTTTCCAGCTTGAGCGGGTACGGCTCCCGGTGCGAGCTG
AAATAGTCGAACATCCGTCGGGCCGTCGGCGACAGCTTGCGGTACTTCTCCCATATGAATTTCGTGTAGT
GGTCGCCAGCAAACAGCACGACGATTTCCTCGTCGATCAGGACCTGGCAACGGGACGTTTTCTTGCCACG
GTCCAGGACGCGGAAGCGGTGCAGCAGCGACACCGATTCCAGGTGCCCAACGCGGTCGGACGTGAAGCCC
ATCGCCGTCGCCTGTAGGCGCGACAGGCATTCCTCGGCCTTCGTGTAATACCGGCCATTGATCGACCAGC
CCAGGTCCTGGCAAAGCTCGTAGAACGTGAAGGTGATCGGCTCGCCGATAGGGGTGCGCTTCGCGTACTC
CAACACCTGCTGCCACACCAGTTCGTCATCGTCGGCCCGCAGCTCGACGCCGGTGTAGGTGATCTTCACG
TCCTTGTTGACGTGGAAAATGACCTTGTTTTGCAGCGCCTCGCGCGGGATTTTCTTGTTGCGCGTGGTGA
ACAGGGCAGAGCGGGCCGTGTCGTTTGGCATCGCTCGCATCGTGTCCGGCCACGGCGCAATATCGAACAA
GGAAAGCTGCATTTCCTTGATCTGCTGCTTCGTGTGTTTCAGCAACGCGGCCTGCTTGGCCTCGCTGACC
TGTTTTGCCAGGTCCTCGCCGGCGGTTTTTCGCTTCTTGGTCGTCATAGTTCCTCGCGTGTCGATGGTCA
TCGACTTCGCCAAACCTGCCGCCTCCTGTTCAAGACGACGCGAACGCTCCACGGCGGCCGATGGCGCGGG
CAGGGCAGGGGGAGCCAGTTGCACGCTGTCGCGCTCGATCTTGGCCGTAGCTTGCTGGACCATCGAGCCG
ACGGACTGGAAGGTTTCGCGGGGCGCACGCATGACGGTGCGGCTTGCGATGGTTTCGGCATCCTCGGCGG
AAAACCCCGCGTCGATCAGTTCTTGCCTGTATGCCTTCCGGTCAAACGTCCGATTCATTCACCCTCCTTG
CGGGATTGCCCCGACTCACGCCGGGGCAATGTGCCCTTATTCCTGATTTGACCCGCCTGGTGCCTTGGTG
TCCAGATAATCCACCTTATCGGCAATGAAGTCGGTCCCGTAGACCGTCTGGCCGTCCTTCTCGTACTTGG
TATTCCGAATCTTGCCCTGCACGAATACCAGCGACCCCTTGCCCAAATACTTGCCGTGGGCCTCGGCCTG
AGAGCCAAAACACTTGATGCGGAAGAAGTCGGTGCGCTCCTGCTTGTCGCCGGCATCGTTGCGCCACATC
TAGGATCTGCCAGGAACCGTAAAAAGGCCGCGTTGCTGGCGTTTTTCCATAGGCTCCGCCCCCCTGACGA
GCATCACAAAAATCGACGCTCAAGTCAGAGGTGGCGAAACCCGACAGGACTATAAAGATACCAGGCGTTT
CCCCCTGGAAGCTCCCTCGTGCGCTCTCCTGTTCCGACCCTGCCGCTTACCGGATACCTGTCCGCCTTTC
TCCCTTCGGGAAGCGTGGCGCTTTCTCATAGCTCACGCTGTAGGTATCTCAGTTCGGTGTAGGTCGTTCG
CTCCAAGCTGGGCTGTGTGCACGAACCCCCCGTTCAGCCCGACCGCTGCGCCTTATCCGGTAACTATCGT
CTTGAGTCCAACCCGGTAAGACACGACTTATCGCCACTGGCAGCAGCCACTGGTAACAGGATTAGCAGAG
CGAGGTATGTAGGCGGTGCTACAGAGTTCTTGAAGTGGTGGCCTAACTACGGCTACACTAGAAGAACAGT
ATTTGGTATCTGCGCTCTGCTGAAGCCAGTTACCTTCGGAAAAAGAGTTGGTAGCTCTTGATCCGGCAAA
CAAACCACCGCTGGTAGCGGTGGTTTTTTTGTTTGCAAGCAGCAGATTACGCGCAGAAAAAAAGGATCTC
AAGAAGATCCTTTGATCTTTTCTACGGGGTCTGACGCTCAGTGGAACGAAAACTCACGTTAAGGGATTTT
GGTCATGAGATTATCAAAAAGGATCTTCACCTAGATCCTTTTAAATTAAAAATGAAGTTTTAAATCAATC
TAAAGTATATATGAGTAAACTTGGTCTGACAGTTACCAATGCTTAATCAGTGAGGCACCTATCTCAGCGA
TCTGTCTATTTCGTTCATCCATAGTTGCCTGACTCCCCGTCGTGTAGATAACTACGATACGGGAGGGCTT
ACCATCTGGCCCCAGTGCTGCAATGATACCGCGAGAACCACGCTCACCGGCTCCAGATTTATCAGCAATA
AACCAGCCAGCCGGAAGGGCCGAGCGCAGAAGTGGTCCTGCAACTTTATCCGCCTCCATCCAGTCTATTA
ATTGTTGCCGGGAAGCTAGAGTAAGTAGTTCGCCAGTTAATAGTTTGCGCAACGTTGTTGCCATTGCTAC
AGGCATCGTGGTGTCACGCTCGTCGTTTGGTATGGCTTCATTCAGCTCCGGTTCCCAACGATCAAGGCGA
GTTACATGATCCCCCATGTTGTGCAAAAAAGCGGTTAGCTCCTTCGGTCCTCCGATCGTTGTCAGAAGTA
AGTTGGCCGCAGTGTTATCACTCATGGTTATGGCAGCACTGCATAATTCTCTTACTGTCATGCCATCCGT
AAGATGCTTTTCTGTGACTGGTGAGTACTCAACCAAGTCATTCTGAGAATAGTGTATGCGGCGACCGAGT
TGCTCTTGCCCGGCGTCAATACGGGATAATACCGCGCCACATAGCAGAACTTTAAAAGTGCTCATCATTG
GAAAACGTTCTTCGGGGCGAAAACTCTCAAGGATCTTACCGCTGTTGAGATCCAGTTCGATGTAACCCAC
TCGTGCACCCAACTGATCTTCAGCATCTTTTACTTTCACCAGCGTTTCTGGGTGAGCAAAAACAGGAAGG
CAAAATGCCGCAAAAAAGGGAATAAGGGCGACACGGAAATGTTGAATACTCATACTCTTCCTTTTTCAAT
ATTATTGAAGCATTTATCAAGGTTATTGTCTCATGAGCGGATACATATTTGAATGTATTTAGAAAAATAA
ACAAATAGGGGTTCCGCGCACGAATTGGCCAGCGCTGCCATTTTTGGGGTGAGGCCGTTCGCGGCCGAGG
GGCGCAGCCCCTGGGGGGATGGGAGGCCCGCGTTAGCGGGCCGGGAGGGTTCGAGAAGGGGGGGCACCCC
CCTTCGGCGTGCGCGGTCACGCGCACAGGGCGCAGCCCTGGTTAAAAACAAGGTTTATAAATATTGGTTT
AAAAGCAGGTTAAAAGACAGGTTAGCGGTGGCCGAAAAACGGGCGGAAACCCTTGCAAATGCTGGATTTT
CTGCCTGTGGACAGCCCCTCAAATGTCAATAGGTGCGCCCCTCATCTGTCAGCACTCTGCCCCTCAAGTG
TCAAGGATCGCGCCCCTCATCTGTCAGTAGTCGCGCCCCTCAAGTGTCAATACCGCAGGGCACTTATCCC
CAGGCTTGTCCACATCATCTGTGGGAAACTCGCGTAAAATCAGGCGTTTTCGCCGATTTGCGAGGCTGGC
CAGCTCCACGTCGCCGGCCGAAATCGAGCCTGCCCCTCATCTGTCAACGCCGCGCCGGGTGAGTCGGCCC
CTCAAGTGTCAACGTCCGCCCCTCATCTGTCAGTGAGGGCCAAGTTTTCCGCGAGGTATCCACAACGCCG
GCGGCCGCGGTGTCTCGCACACGGCTTCGACGGC
